>Addgene plasmid #189669 | pTriEX-Antenna-GDI RhoA | addgene full sequence | sequence record 372008 | Addgene NGS Result
TCCTGCATCTTTTAATCAAATCCCAAGATGTGTATAAACGCGCCGGTATGTACAGGAAGAGGTTTATACT
AAACTGTTACATTGCAAACGTGGTTTCGTGTGCCAAGTGTGAAAACCGATGTTTAATCAAGGCTCTGACG
CATTTCTACAACCACGACTCCAAGTGTGTGGGTGAAGTCATGCATCTTTTAATCAAATCCCAAGATGTGT
ATAAACCACCAAACTGCCAAAAAATGAAAACTGTCGACAAGCTCTGTCCGTTTGCTGGCAACTGCAAGGG
TCTCAATCCTATTTGTAATTATTGAATAATAAAACAATTATAAATGTCAAATTTGTTTTTTATTAACGAT
ACAAACCAAACGCAACAAGAACATTTGTAGTATTATCTATAATTGAAAACGCGTAGTTATAATCGCTGAG
GTAATATTTAAAATCATTTTCAAATGATTCACAGTTAATTTGCGACAATATAATTTTATTTTCACATAAA
CTAGACGCCTTGTCGTCTTCTTCTTCGTATTCCTTCTCTTTTTCATTTTTCTCTTCATAAAAATTAACAT
AGTTATTATCGTATCCATATATGTATCTATCGTATAGAGTAAATTTTTTGTTGTCATAAATATATATGTC
TTTTTTAATGGGGTGTATAGTACCGCTGCGCATAGTTTTTCTGTAATTTACAACAGTGCTATTTTCTGGT
AGTTCTTCGGAGTGTGTTGCTTTAATTATTAAATTTATATAATCAATGAATTTGGGATCGTCGGTTTTGT
ACAATATGTTGCCGGCATAGTACGCAGCTTCTTCTAGTTCAATTACACCATTTTTTAGCAGCACCGGATT
AACATAACTTTCCAAAATGTTGTACGAACCGTTAAACAAAAACAGTTCACCTCCCTTTTCTATACTATTG
TCTGCGAGCAGTTGTTTGTTGTTAAAAATAACAGCCATTGTAATGAGACGCACAAACTAATATCACAAAC
TGGAAATGTCTATCAATATATAGTTGCTGATGGCCGGCCTATTAATAGTAATCAATTACGGGGTCATTAG
TTCATAGCCCATATATGGAGTTCCGCGTTACATAACTTACGGTAAATGGCCCGCCTGGCTGACCGCCCAA
CGACCCCCGCCCATTGACGTCAATAATGACGTATGTTCCCATAGTAACGCCAATAGGGACTTTCCATTGA
CGTCAATGGGTGGAGTATTTACGGTAAACTGCCCACTTGGCAGTACATCAAGTGTATCATATGCCAAGTC
CGCCCCCTATTGACGTCAATGACGGTAAATGGCCCGCCTGGCATTATGCCCAGTACATGACCTTACGGGA
CTTTCCTACTTGGCAGTACATCTACGTATTAGTCATCGCTATTACCATGCTGATGCGGTTTTGGCAGTAC
ACCAATGGGCGTGGATAGCGGTTTGACTCACGGGGATTTCCAAGTCTCCACCCCATTGACGTCAATGGGA
GTTTGTTTTGGCACCAAAATCAACGGGACTTTCCAAAATGTCGTAATAACCCCGCCCCGTTGACGCAAAT
GGGCGGTAGGCGTGTACGGTGGGAGGTCTATATAAGCAGACGTCGTTTAGTGAACCGTCAGATCACTAGA
TGCTTTATTGCGGTAGTTTATCACAGTTAAATTGCTAACGCCAGTCTCGAACTTAACGTGCAGAAGTTGG
TCGTGAGGCACTGGGCAGGTAAGTATCGGGCCCTTTGTGCGGGGGGAGCGGCTCGGGGCTGTCCGCGGGG
GGACGGCTGCCTTCGGGGGGGACGGGGCAGGGCGGGGTTCGGCTTCTGGCGTGTGACCGGCGGCTCTAGA
GCCTCTGCTAACCATGTTCATGCCTTCTTCTTTTTCCTACAGCTCCTGGGCAACGTGCTGGTTATTGTGC
TGTCTCATCATTTTGGCAAAGAATTGGATCGGACCGAAATTAATACGACTCACTATAGGGGAATTGTGAG
CGGATAACAATTCCCCGTAGTTAATCCGGGACCTTTAATTCAACCCAACACAATATATTATAGTTAAATA
AGAATTATTATCAAATCATTTGTATATTAATTAAAATACTATACTGTAAATTACATTTTATTTACAATCA
AAGGAGATATACCATGGCACACCATCACCACCATCACGGATCCGGAATGGTGAGCAAGGGCGAGGAGCTG
TTCACCGGGGTGGTGCCCATCCTGGTCGAGCTGGACGGCGACGTAAACGGCCACAAGTTCAGCGTGTCCG
GCGAGGGCGAGGGCGATGCCACCTACGGCAAGCTGACCCTGAAGTTCATCTGCACCACCGGCAAGCTGCC
CGTGCCCTGGCCCACCCTCGTGACCACCCTGACCTGGGGCGTGCAGTGCTTCGCCCGCTACCCCGACCAC
ATGAAGCAGCACGACTTCTTCAAGTCCGCCATGCCCGAAGGCTACGTCCAGGAGCGCACCATCTTCTTCA
AGGACGACGGCAACTACAAGACCCGCGCCGAGGTGAAGTTCGAGGGCGACACCCTGGTGAACCGCATCGA
GCTGAAGGGCATCGACTTCAAGGAGGACGGCAACATCCTGGGGCACAAGCTGGAGTACAACGCCATCAGC
GACAACGTCTATATCACCGCCGACAAGCAGAAGAACGGCATCAAGGCCAACTTCAAGATCCGCCACAACA
TCGAGGACGGCAGCGTGCAGCTCGCCGACCACTACCAGCAGAACACCCCCATCGGCGACGGCCCCGTGCT
GCTGCCCGACAACCACTACCTGAGCACCCAGTCCAAGCTGAGCAAAGACCCCAACGAGAAGCGCGATCAC
ATGGTCCTGCTGGAGTTCGTGACCGCCGCCGGGATCACTCTCGGCATGGACGAGCTGTACAAAAGCTTAT
CTGGTTCTGGTGCGGCCGCAATGACCGGCAAGCTGCCCGTGCCCTGGCCCACCCTCGTGACCACCCTGGG
CTACGGCCTGATGTGCTTCGCCCGCTACCCCGACCACATGAAGCAGCACGACTTCTTCAAGTCCGCCATG
CCCGAAGGCTACGTCCAGGAGCGCACCATCTTCTTCAAGGACGACGGCAACTACAAGACCCGCGCCGAGG
TGAAGTTCGAGGGCGACACCCTGGTGAACCGCATCGAGCTGAAGGGCATCGACTTCAAGGAGGACGGCAA
CATCCTGGGGCACAAGCTGGAGTACAACTACAACAGCCACAACGTCTATATCACCGCCGACAAGCAGAAG
AACGGCATCAAGGCCAACTTCAAGATCCGCCACAACATCGAGGACGGCGGCGTGCAGCTCGCCGACCACT
ACCAGCAGAACACCCCCATCGGCGACGGCCCCGTGCTGCTGCCCGACAACCACTACCTGAGCTACCAGTC
CGCCCTGAGCAAAGACCCCAACGAGAAGCGCGATCACATGGTCCTGCTGGAGTTCGTGACCGCCGCCGGG
ATCACTCTCGGCATGGACGAGCTGTACAAGGGTGGCAGCGGTGGCATGGTGAGCAAGGGCGAGGAGCTGT
TCACCGGGGTGGTGCCCATCCTGGTCGAGCTGGACGGCGACGTAAACGGCCACAAGTTCAGCGTGTCCGG
CGAGGGCGAGGGCGATGCCACCTACGGCAAGCTGACCCTGAAGTTGATCTGCACCAAGGAATTC
[540 nt withheld, positions 3635-4174]
AGACGTGGGAAGAAAAAATCTGGGTGCCTTGTCTTGTGAAACTAACTCGAGCACCACCATCACCATCACC
ATCACTAAGTGATTAACCTCAGGTGCAGGCTGCCTATCAGAAGGTGGTGGCTGGTGTGGCCAATGCCCTG
GCTCACAAATACCACTGAGATCGATCTTTTTCCCTCTGCCAAAAATTATGGGGACATCATGAAGCCCCTT
GAGCATCTGACTTCTGGCTAATAAAGGAAATTTATTTTCATTGCAATAGTGTGTTGGAATTTTTTGTGTC
TCTCACTCGGAAGGACATATGGGAGGGCAAATCATTTAAAACATCAGAATGAGTATTTGGTTTAGAGTTT
GGCAACATATGCCCATATGTAACTAGCATAACCCCTTGGGGCCTCTAAACGGGTCTTGAGGGGTTTTTTG
CTGAAAGCATGCGGAGGAAATTCTCCTTGAAGTTTCCCTGGTGTTCAAAGTAAAGGAGTTTGCACCAGAC
GCACCTCTGTTCACTGGTCCGGCGTATTAAAACACGATACATTGTTATTAGTACATTTATTAAGCGCTAG
ATTCTGTGCGTTGTTGATTTACAGACAATTGTTGTACGTATTTTAATAATTCATTAAATTTATAATCTTT
AGGGTGGTATGTTAGAGCGAAAATCAAATGATTTTCAGCGTCTTTATATCTGAATTTAAATATTAAATCC
TCAATAGATTTGTAAAATAGGTTTCGATTAGTTTCAAACAAGGGTTGTTTTTCCGAACCGATGGCTGGAC
TATCTAATGGATTTTCGCTCAACGCCACAAAACTTGCCAAATCTTGTAGCAGCAATCTAGCTTTGTCGAT
ATTCGTTTGTGTTTTGTTTTGTAATAAAGGTTCGACGTCGTTCAAAATATTATGCGCTTTTGTATTTCTT
TCATCACTGTCGTTAGTGTACAATTGACTCGACGTAAACACGTTAAATAGAGCTTGGACATATTTAACAT
CGGGCGTGTTAGCTTTATTAGGCCGATTATCGTCGTCGTCCCAACCCTCGTCGTTAGAAGTTGCTTCCGA
AGACGATTTTGCCATAGCCACACGACGCCTATTAATTGTGTCGGCTAACACGTCCGCGATCAAATTTGTA
GTTGAGCTTTTTGGAATTGCGATCGCATAACTTCGTATAGCATACATTATACGAAGTTATAAGCTCGGAA
CGCTGCGCTCGGTCGTTCGGCTGCGGCGAGCGGTATCAGCTCACTCAAAGGCGGTAATACGGTTATCCAC
AGAATCAGGGGATAACGCAGGAAAGAACATGTGAGCAAAAGGCCAGCAAAAGGCCAGGAACCGTAAAAAG
GCCGCGTTGCTGGCGTTTTTCCATAGGCTCCGCCCCCTGACGAGCATCACAAAAATCGACGCTCAAGTCA
GAGGTGGCGAAACCCGACAGGACTATAAAGATACCAGGCGTTTCCCCCTGGAAGCTCCCTCGTGCGCTCT
CCTGTTCCGACCCTGCCGCTTACCGGATACCTGTCCGCCTTTCTCCCTTCGGGAAGCGTGGCGCTTTCTC
ATAGCTCACGCTGTAGGTATCTCAGTTCGGTGTAGGTCGTTCGCTCCAAGCTGGGCTGTGTGCACGAACC
CCCCGTTCAGCCCGACCGCTGCGCCTTATCCGGTAACTATCGTCTTGAGTCCAACCCGGTAAGACACGAC
TTATCGCCACTGGCAGCAGCCACTGGTAACAGGATTAGCAGAGCGAGGTATGTAGGCGGTGCTACAGAGT
TCTTGAAGTGGTGGCCTAACTACGGCTACACTAGAAGAACAGTATTTGGTATCTGCGCTCTGCTGAAGCC
AGTTACCTTCGGAAAAAGAGTTGGTAGCTCTTGATCCGGCAAACAAACCACCGCTGGTAGCGGTGGTTTT
TTTGTTTGCAAGCAGCAGATTACGCGCAGAAAAAAAGGATCTCAAGAAGATCCTTTGTTACCAATGCTTA
ATCAGTGAGGCACCTATCTCAGCGATCTGTCTATTTCGTTCATCCATAGTTGCCTGACTCCCCGTCGTGT
AGATAACTACGATACGGGAGGGCTTACCATCTGGCCCCAGTGCTGCAATGATACCGCGAGACCCACGCTC
ACCGGCTCCAGATTTATCAGCAATAAACCAGCCAGCCGGAAGGGCCGAGCGCAGAAGTGGTCCTGCAACT
TTATCCGCCTCCATCCAGTCTATTAATTGTTGCCGGGAAGCTAGAGTAAGTAGTTCGCCAGTTAATAGTT
TGCGCAACGTTGTTGCCATTGCTACAGGCATCGTGGTGTCACGCTCGTCGTTTGGTATGGCTTCATTCAG
CTCCGGTTCCCAACGATCAAGGCGAGTTACATGATCCCCCATGTTGTGCAAAAAAGCGGTTAGCTCCTTC
GGTCCTCCGATCGTTGTCAGAAGTAAGTTGGCCGCAGTGTTATCACTCATGGTTATGGCAGCACTGCATA
ATTCTCTTACTGTCATGCCATCCGTAAGATGCTTTTCTGTGACTGGTGAGTACTCAACCAAGTCATTCTG
AGAATAGTGTATGCGGCGACCGAGTTGCTCTTGCCCGGCGTCAATACGGGATAATACCGCGCCACATAGC
AGAACTTTAAAAGTGCTCATCATTGGAAAACGTTCTTCGGGGCGAAAACTCTCAAGGATCTTACCGCTGT
TGAGATCCAGTTCGATGTAACCCACTCGTGCACCCAACTGATCTTCAGCATCTTTTACTTTCACCAGCGT
TTCTGGGTGAGCAAAAACAGGAAGGCAAAATGCCGCAAAAAAGGGAATAAGGGCGACACGGAAATGTTGA
ATACTCATACTCTTCCTTTTTCAATATTATTGAAGCATTTATCAGGGTTATTGTCTCATGTCCGCGCGTT
Features (pLannotate 1.2.2; 21 found; start..end, strand, type, name):
      4..39      +  CDS            lef2 (fragment): baculovirus late expression factor 2
    181..1008    +  misc_recomb    baculovirus recombination region (lef2/ORF603): contains ORF603 and part of lef2
   1020..1379    +  enhancer       CMV enhancer (fragment): human cytomegalovirus immediate early enhancer
   1381..1580    +  promoter       CMV promoter: human cytomegalovirus (CMV) immediate early promoter
   1732..1862    +  intron         chimeric intron (fragment): chimera between introns from chicken β-actin and rabbit β-globin
   1931..1949    +  promoter       T7 promoter: promoter for bacteriophage T7 RNA polymerase
   1950..1974    +  protein_bind   lac operator: The lac repressor binds to the lac operator to inhibit transcription in E. coli. This inhibition can be relieved by adding lactose or isopropyl-β-D-thiogalactopyranoside (IPTG). lac repressor encoded by lacI
   1990..2099    +  promoter       p10 promoter: baculovirus promoter for expression in insect cells
   2147..2863    +  CDS            mCerulean: mCerulean is a basic (constitutively fluorescent) cyan fluorescent protein published in 2005, derived from Aequorea victoria. It is reported to be a very rapidly-maturing monomer.
   2894..3460    +  CDS            SEYFP (fragment): SEYFP is a basic (constitutively fluorescent) yellow fluorescent protein published in 2002, derived from Aequorea victoria. It has moderate acid sensitivity.
   3476..3626    +  CDS            VN155(I152L) (fragment): improved N-terminal fragment of mVenus for use in bimolecular fluorescence complementation (BiFC) (Kodama and Hu, 2010)
   3635..4213    +  CDS            RhoA (sequence partly withheld): human Rho family small GTPase RhoA
   4229..4246    +  CDS            6xHis: 6xHis affinity tag
   4261..4329    +  CDS            HBB (fragment): HBB_PONPY - Experimental evidence at transcript level: Swiss-Prot protein existence level 2. Involved in oxygen transport from the lung to the various peripheral tissues. From Pongo pygmaeus (Bornean orangutan).
   4404..4459    +  polyA_signal   β-globin poly(A) signal: rabbit β-globin polyadenylation signal (Gil and Proudfoot, 1987)
   4547..4594    +  terminator     T7 terminator: transcription terminator for bacteriophage T7 RNA polymerase
   4607..5312    +  misc_recomb    baculovirus recombination region (ORF1629): contains part of ORF1629
   5321..5354    +  protein_bind   loxP: Cre-mediated recombination occurs in the 8-bp core sequence (GCATACAT). Cre recombinase
   5522..6109    -  rep_origin     ori: high-copy-number ColE1/pMB1/pBR322/pUC origin of replication
   6122..6982    -  CDS            AmpR: β-lactamase; bla; confers resistance to ampicillin, carbenicillin, and related antibiotics
   6983..7034    -  promoter       AmpR promoter (fragment): bla
