[The description below was written by a language model from this plasmid's Addgene catalogue record and pLannotate feature annotations shown in this document.]
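Description:
pTriEX-Antenna-GDI RhoA is a mammalian expression plasmid built on the pTriEx backbone, a multi-host design that can drive the same open reading frame in vertebrate cells, E. coli and insect cells. It is propagated in E. coli through a high-copy ColE1/pUC-type origin and selected with ampicillin via the β-lactamase gene. Upstream of the coding region the annotated sequence carries a CMV enhancer and promoter followed by a chimeric chicken β-actin/rabbit β-globin intron fragment for mammalian transcription. A T7 promoter with a lac operator allows inducible bacterial expression, and a baculovirus p10 promoter serves insect cells. Transcripts are terminated by a rabbit β-globin poly(A) signal and a T7 terminator. The cassette is flanked by baculovirus recombination regions (lef2/ORF603 and ORF1629), which allow transfer into a baculovirus genome, and a single loxP site lies downstream.

The payload is a single in-frame fusion of about 2 kb. It consists of mCerulean, then yellow fluorescent protein sequence annotated as two adjacent pieces (an SEYFP fragment and a Venus N-terminal fragment), then human RhoA and a 6xHis tag. The split yellow annotation may reflect a rearranged or circularly permuted YFP variant, but the record does not say so. The cyan/yellow pair placed at the N-terminus of the GTPase forms the FRET "antenna" described in the associated publication, which reports GDI–GTPase interactions in space and time. The plasmid name suggests that this version applies the design to RhoA binding to GDI. The record gives the purpose only as expression of Antenna-RhoA, presumably for live-cell FRET imaging, and no GDI coding sequence is annotated in this plasmid.
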