Addgene plasmid #189669: pTriEX-Antenna-GDI RhoA
Purpose: Expression of Antenna-RhoA
Depositing lab: Klaus Hahn. Depositing organization: University of North Carolina at Chapel Hill. Publication: FRET binding antenna reports spatiotemporal dynamics of GDI-Cdc42 GTPase interactions. Hodgson L, Spiering D, Sabouri-Ghomi M, Dagliyan O, DerMardirossian C, Danuser G, Hahn KM. Nat Chem Biol. 2016 Aug 8. doi: 10.1038/nchembio.2145. PubMed 27501396.
Backbone
  Vector backbone: pTriEx
  Backbone size w/o insert (bp): 5238
  Vector type: Mammalian Expression
Growth in bacteria
  Bacterial resistance: Ampicillin, 100 μg/mL
  Growth temperature: 37°C
  Growth strain: DH5alpha
  Copy number: High Copy
Gene/Insert
  Gene/Insert name: RhoA (alt name: Antenna-RhoA)
  Species: H. sapiens (human)
  Insert size (bp): 1990
  Entrez Gene: RHOA (a.k.a. ARH12, ARHA, EDFAOB, RHO12, RHOH12)
Terms and licenses: Academic/Nonprofit Terms; Industry Terms: Not Available to Industry
How to cite: pTriEX-Antenna-GDI RhoA was a gift from Klaus Hahn (Addgene plasmid # 189669 ; http://n2t.net/addgene:189669 ; RRID:Addgene_189669)
